Addgene plasmid #237279: p2KanEG
Purpose: (Empty Backbone) Empty vector for L2 TypeIIS
Depositing lab: Eric Young. Depositing organization: Worcester Polytechnic Institute. Publication: Omics-driven onboarding of the carotenoid producing red yeast Xanthophyllomyces dendrorhous CBS 6938. Tobin EE, Collins JH, Marsan CB, Nadeau GT, Mori K, Lipzen A, Mondo S, Grigoriev IV, Young EM. Appl Microbiol Biotechnol. 2024 Dec 28;108(1):547. doi: 10.1007/s00253-024-13379-w. PubMed 39731599.
Backbone
  Vector backbone: p2KanEG
  Vector type: Synthetic Biology
Growth in bacteria
  Bacterial resistance: Kanamycin, 50 μg/mL
  Growth temperature: 37°C
  Growth strain: ccdB Survival
  Copy number: High Copy
Gene/Insert
  Gene/Insert name: None
Terms and licenses: Academic/Nonprofit Terms; Industry Terms: Not Available to Industry
How to cite: p2KanEG was a gift from Eric Young (Addgene plasmid # 237279 ; http://n2t.net/addgene:237279 ; RRID:Addgene_237279)
