[The description below was written by a language model from this plasmid's Addgene catalogue record and pLannotate feature annotations shown in this document.]
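Description:
p2KanEG is an empty synthetic-biology backbone intended as a level 2 (L2) destination vector for Type IIS restriction enzyme–based hierarchical assembly, the Golden Gate/MoClo style of cloning in which lower-level parts or transcription units are combined into larger multigene constructs. It carries no insert. The associated work concerns onboarding the carotenoid-producing red yeast Xanthophyllomyces dendrorhous as an engineering host, so the vector presumably belongs to a toolkit built for that purpose. However, the record does not state which Type IIS enzyme or overhangs are used, and no yeast marker, promoter or integration element is annotated.

The 4,557 nt feature table shows a high-copy ColE1/pUC-type origin for propagation in E. coli and an aph(3')-Ia kanamycin resistance gene for selection. It also shows a ccdB toxin gene preceded by a partial ccdA fragment. CcdB poisons DNA gyrase and kills ordinary E. coli strains, so it normally serves as a counter-selectable dropout cassette: successful assembly replaces it with the assembled parts, and only recombinant plasmids yield colonies in standard hosts. This explains why the empty vector is maintained in a ccdB-tolerant strain. Two other short hits, a fragment resembling a Schizosaccharomyces pombe protein and a partial PDK intron, are low-confidence homology matches that probably do not represent functional elements. Large stretches of the sequence are unannotated.

The sequence record behind the feature table is flagged as an incorrect sequencing result, so the annotation may not faithfully represent the deposited plasmid, although its kanamycin marker, high-copy origin and ccdB cassette agree with the catalogue fields.
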