Features (pLannotate 1.2.2; 6 found; start..end, strand, type, name):
    284..1099    -  CDS            KanR: aminoglycoside phosphotransferase; aph(3')-Ia; confers resistance to kanamycin in bacteria or G418 (Geneticin®) in eukaryotes
   1464..1574    +  CDS            FTHC_SCHPO (fragment): Protein inferred from homology: Swiss-Prot protein existence level 3. From Schizosaccharomyces pombe (strain 972 / ATCC 24843) (Fission yeast).
   2222..2298    +  intron         PDK intron (fragment): pdk; modified pyruvate orthophosphate dikinase intron from Flaveria trinervia 3.0
   2389..2547    +  CDS            ccdA (fragment): CCDA_ECO57 - Also known as H, letA. Experimental evidence at protein level: Swiss-Prot protein existence level 1. Antitoxin component of a type II toxin-antitoxin (TA) system which inhibits the post-segregational killing (PSK) of plasmid-free cells, also referred to as a plasmid addiction system. Binds to and blocks the activity of CcdB; will also remove bound CcdB protein from the CcdB-GyrA complex by forming a CcdA-CcdB complex, a process termed rejuvenation. Functions as a transcriptional corepressor for the ccdAB operon, repression also requires CcdB (By similarity). From Escherichia coli
   2552..2854    +  CDS            ccdB: CCDB_ECOLI - Also known as G, letB, letD. Experimental evidence at protein level: Swiss-Prot protein existence level 1. Toxic component of a type II toxin-antitoxin (TA) system, functioning in plasmid maintainence. Responsible for the post- segregational killing (PSK) of plasmid-free cells, also referred to as a plasmid addiction system. Half-life of over 2 hours. Cell killing by CcdB is accompanied by filamentation, defects in chromosome and plasmid segregation, defects in cell division, formation of anucleate cells, decreased DNA synthesis and plasmid loss. Interferes with the activity of DN
   4011..42      -  rep_origin     ori (across the origin): high-copy-number ColE1/pMB1/pBR322/pUC origin of replication
>Addgene plasmid #237279 | p2KanEG | addgene full sequence | sequence record 489330 | Incorrect Addgene NGS Result
GTTTGCAAGCAGCAGATTACGCGCAGAAAAAAAGGATCTCAAGAAGATCCTTTGATCTTTTCTACGGGGT
CTGACGCTCAGTGGAACGAAAACTCACGTTAAGGGATTTTGGTCATGAGATTATCAAAAAGGATCTTCAC
CTAGATCCTTTTAAATTAAAAATGAAGTTTTAAATCAATCTAAAGTATATATGAGTAAACTTGGTCTGAC
AGGGGGTCTGACGCTCAGTGGAACGAAAAATCAATCTAAAGTATATATGAGTAAACTTGGTCTGACAGTT
ACCTTAGAAAAACTCATCGAGCATCAAATGAAACTGCAATTTATTCATATCAGGATTATCAATACCATAT
TTTTGAAAAAGCCGTTTCTGTAATGAAGGAGAAAACTCACCGAGGCAGTTCCATAGGATGGCAAGATCCT
GGTATCGGTCTGCGATTCCGACTCGTCCAACATCAATACAACCTATTAATTTCCCCTCGTCAAAAATAAG
GTTATCAAGTGAGAAATCACCATGAGTGACGACTGAATCCGGTGAGAATGGCAAAAGCTTATGCATTTCT
TTCCAGACTTGTTCAACAGGCCAGCCATTACGCTCGTCATCAAAATCACTCGCATCAACCAAACCGTTAT
TCATTCGTGATTGCGCCTGAGCGAGACGAAATACGCGATCGCTGTTAAAAGGACAATTACAAACAGGAAT
CGAATGCAACCGGCGCAGGAACACTGCCAGCGCATCAACAATATTTTCACCTGAATCAGGATATTCTTCT
AATACCTGGAATGCTGTTTTCCCGGGGATCGCAGTGGTGAGTAACCATGCATCATCAGGAGTACGGATAA
AATGCTTGATGGTCGGAAGAGGCATAAATTCCGTCAGCCAGTTTAGTCTGACCATCTCATCTGTAACATC
ATTGGCAACGCTACCTTTGCCATGTTTCAGAAACAACTCTGGCGCATCGGGCTTCCCATACAATCGATAG
ATTGTCGCACCTGATTGCCCGACATTATCGCGAGCCCATTTATACCCATATAAATCAGCATCCATGTTGG
AATTTAATCGCGGCCTGGAGCAAGACGTTTCCCGTTGAATATGGCTCATAACACCCCTTGTATTACTGTT
TATGTAAGCAGACAGTTTTATTGTTCATGATGATATATTTTTATCTTGTGCAATGTACATCAGAGATTTT
GAGACACAAGGTCTCAGCTTCAGAAGATGGGTCCACCGATAGTGGTTTGAAAGGAGATGGGTGGAATAGA
GACAAATGGGGAATTCCAGTTTTGCCTTTGACGAGAAAGGACACTGGGTTGGAAAGAGAAGATGGTACGT
TCTTCTCCACCTTGAATGTGTTGCTTACTAGACATGTTTGACACGCTAATGCATTTCTTTCCACTTTGAC
TTTTGAACTATGGTGGTTGGGCGATCCCCAAAATCATTAGCTTCTACTTCAGCTCATTACCTCGATCTCA
TCTTACTACCAGGTGTTGCATTCTCACCTACGGCCTCTTCTTTGTTCTCTCGACTGGGCCATGGAAAAGG
ATATTACGATAAATACATCACTCAGTATCGGTCGATCTGTGCAGGCAAGAATCGACCCGGTCCGAAGCTG
AGTACGCGTCTTCTCTTTTCTCGATACCCAACGGACGCTATTTTGTGACAGAAGGATGAGACTATCCAAC
AGCTCAAACAAACTAACGCTCTTGATTAATCACCCGCTCAACTTATTGCTCAACTCAGTTGGACTGGCGC
TGAAAGAACAGTTCTTAGACAAAAACATGGTCCCTATAGGAGAATGGGATGCGAATCTGGATGAAGTGTT
GGTTGGAGATCACGTGAGGACATTATCCGAGGACAATTAACTACTTAAGATATATACATGATTTATGTCG
ATCGGCATCCAGCCGGGGATTGATCGGCTGATGGCCGGAAATGTGATGATGGTCGAAACTCGATCTCTCT
TTTTTTGTTCATCTTCTCATCCCTCTTCTCTCTTTCTACTGACATCCATCTCCAACTGTCTAGATCAGTT
CGGAAACAAGAAGTGGACACAGAGAGATCTTTGCTGAAGAGTTGTATTCCAGAAAGGGAAAACAAAGGAA
AGAAGCGCCGAAGCACATCACCAACTTCAGCAAGCCGGTCCAGCCCGATCTCGGATAGACATCATCTTAC
CCAACTCGTATCATCCCCAACAGATAGAGTTTTTGTCGCAGCTTAGGTCTTCGGCTTACTAAAAGCCAGA
TAACAGTATGCATATTTGCGCGCTGATTTTTGCGGTATAAGAATATATACTGATATGTATACCCGAAGTA
TGTCAAAAAGAGGTATGCTATGAAGCAGCGTATTACAGTGACAGTTGACAGCGACAGCTATCAGTTGCTC
AAGGCATATATGATGTCAATATCTCCGGTCTGGTAAGCACAACCATGCAGAATGAAGCCCGTCGTCTGCG
TGCCGAACGCTGGAAAGCGGAAAATCAGGAAGGGATGGCTGAGGTCGCCCGGTTTATTGAAATGAACGGC
TCTTTTGCTGACGAGAACAGGGGCTGGTGAAATGCAGTTTAAGGTTTACACCTATAAAAGAGAGAGCCGT
TATCGTCTGTTTGTGGATGTACAGAGTGATATTATTGACACGCCCGGGCGACGGATGGTGATCCCCCTGG
CCAGTGCACGTCTGCTGTCAGATAAAGTCTCCCGTGAACTTTACCCGGTGGTACATATCGGGGATGAAAG
CTGGCGCATGATGACCACCGATATGGCCAGTGTGCCGGTTTCCGTTATCGGGGAAGAAGTGGCTGATCTC
AGCCACCGCGAAAATGACATCAAAAACGCCATTAACCTGATGTTCTGGGGAATATAAGAAGACCTTACGG
ACAGCGGAAGAATACCGACAGACAATGATGAGTGAGAATAAAATCATCCTCAATCTTCTTTCTCTAGGTG
CTCTTTTTTGTTTTCTATTATGACCAACTCTAAAGGAACTGGCCTTGCAGATATTTCTCTTCCCCCCATC
TTCCTCCTTTCCATCGTTTGTTCTTTCCATTTTTGTCGGTTTACTATGTCAATTCTTTTTCTTGCTTTTT
CTTATCAATCTAGACAATTCTATAGATGTTTAGAATTTATACATTGACAGGTTATAGACCATAAAGACTA
TATGGCTTTGGCTACTAGAGAGCAACCGCAACCGATGGTGGTCGATACGCGGCCCTTTTGGACTTGGGTG
CCCTCAGACCACAGACCACCAAGATCCCCGTGGGTCACGGGCTTAGCTTGTGCCAGCCCCAGCAGTCATG
ACAGTCCCAGCCCCAGCCCCAGCCTCACTAGCAACAGCGTCAAAGCCCGGCGTCCTTGCCAACTGGTTCT
CCTCCTGATGCAGGGCTAGGTGCAGCATGTTGCGCGATACGTCGACATACCTGTTCCACCAAGTCTGAGA
GAACACAGTAAGCAAACATAGAGAGTAGTGAGCAACCGACACATCATCTTGAGCCATACAACACATGTCA
CTTACTCGACAGACGCTTCGACACTCCTAGATCGCCCACGCTTTGCCTCTTCCAGAGAACTCGCCATGAC
ACTTCGAGCACACTCTCGACGTCCGATACTCCCGGACTTTGCGAGCCTGGATCAGTAGGTAGATCCTCAG
CTTGGCAAACAGCACCTTGACAGGACCAGGAGCCTGCCCACGAGAAGGCGCCGTCGCCGAAGGCCAGGAA
GGTGCGTGGACGTCCTGCTGACAGACGGACGGCCACCTTGCGGTACGTTTGCTCGCGGCTGATGTGCGCG
CCCCAGTGGAGACGTCTCCACCGCCGAGCGGCGAAGAATGCCGCGAGCCAAGAGAAGGACTGATAGCGCG
AGACGAGAGCAGCATGGAGTACGAGAGACCGAGCGGTATCAGCTCACTCAAAGGCGGTAATACGGTTATC
CACAGAATCAGGGGATAACGCAGGAAAGAACATGTGAGCAAAAGGCCAGCAAAAGGCCAGGAACCGTAAA
AAGGCCGCGTTGCTGGCGTTTTTCCATAGGCTCCGCCCCCCTGACGAGCATCACAAAAATCGACGCTCAA
GTCAGAGGTGGCGAAACCCGACAGGACTATAAAGATACCAGGCGTTTCCCCCTGGAAGCTCCCTCGTGCG
CTCTCCTGTTCCGACCCTGCCGCTTACCGGATACCTGTCCGCCTTTCTCCCTTCGGGAAGCGTGGCGCTT
TCTCATAGCTCACGCTGTAGGTATCTCAGTTCGGTGTAGGTCGTTCGCTCCAAGCTGGGCTGTGTGCACG
AACCCCCCGTTCAGCCCGACCGCTGCGCCTTATCCGGTAACTATCGTCTTGAGCCCAACCCGGTAAGACA
CGACTTATCGCCACTGGCAGCAGCCACTGGTAACAGGATTAGCAGAGCGAGGTATGTAGGCGGTGCTACA
GAGTTCTTGAAGTGGTGGCCTAACTACGGCTACACTAGAAGAACAGTATTTGGTATCTGCGCTCTGCTGA
AGCCAGTTACCTTCGGAAAAAGAGTTGGTAGCTCTTGATCCGGCAAACAAACCACCGCTGGTAGCGGTGG
TTTTTTT
